>Addgene plasmid #122300 | pcDNA3-Myc-CyclinD1(WT) | addgene full sequence | sequence record 238545 | Addgene NGS Result
GACATTGATTATTGACTAGTTATTAATAGTAATCAATTACGGGGTCATTAGTTCATAGCCCATATATGGA
GTTCCGCGTTACATAACTTACGGTAAATGGCCCGCCTGGCTGACCGCCCAACGACCCCCGCCCATTGACG
TCAATAATGACGTATGTTCCCATAGTAACGCCAATAGGGACTTTCCATTGACGTCAATGGGTGGAGTATT
TACGGTAAACTGCCCACTTGGCAGTACATCAAGTGTATCATATGCCAAGTACGCCCCCTATTGACGTCAA
TGACGGTAAATGGCCCGCCTGGCATTATGCCCAGTACATGACCTTATGGGACTTTCCTACTTGGCAGTAC
ATCTACGTATTAGTCATCGCTATTACCATGGTGATGCGGTTTTGGCAGTACATCAATGGGCGTGGATAGC
GGTTTGACTCACGGGGATTTCCAAGTCTCCACCCCATTGACGTCAATGGGAGTTTGTTTTGGCACCAAAA
TCAACGGGACTTTCCAAAATGTCGTAACAACTCCGCCCCATTGACGCAAATGGGCGGTAGGCGTGTACGG
TGGGAGGTCTATATAAGCAGAGCTCTCTGGCTAACTAGAGAACCCACTGCTTACTGGCTTATCGAAATTA
ATACGACTCACTATAGGGAGACCCAAGCTTGGTACCGAGCTCGGATCCACCATGGCAGAACAAAAACTTA
TTTCTGAAGAAGATCTGGAACACCAGCTCCTGTGCTGCGAAGTGGAAACCATCCGCCGCGCGTACCCCGA
TGCCAACCTCCTCAACGACCGGGTGCTGCGGGCCATGCTGAAGGCGGAGGAGACCTGCGCGCCCTCGGTG
TCCTACTTCAAATGTGTGCAGAAGGAGGTCCTGCCGTCCATGCGGAAGATCGTCGCCACCTGGATGCTGG
AGGTCTGCGAGGAACAGAAGTGCGAGGAGGAGGTCTTCCCGCTGGCCATGAACTACCTGGACCGCTTCCT
GTCGCTGGAGCCCGTGAAAAAGAGCCGCCTGCAGCTGCTGGGGGCCACTTGCATGTTCGTGGCCTCTAAG
ATGAAGGAGACCATCCCCCTGACGGCCGAGAAGCTGTGCATCTACACCGACAACTCCATCCGGCCCGAGG
AGCTGCTGCAAATGGAGCTGCTCCTGGTGAACAAGCTCAAGTGGAACCTGGCCGCAATGACCCCGCACGA
TTTCATTGAACACTTCCTCTCCAAAATGCCAGAGGCGGAGGAGAACAAACAGATCATCCGCAAACACGCG
CAGACCTTCGTTGCCCTCTGTGCCACAGATGTGAAGTTCATTTCCAATCCGCCCTCCATGGTGGCAGCGG
GGAGCGTGGTGGCCGCAGTGCAAGGCCTGAACCTGAGGAGCCCCAACAACTTCCTGTCCTACTACCGCCT
CACACGCTTCCTCTCCAGAGTGATCAAGTGTGACCCGGACTGCCTCCGGGCCTGCCAGGAGCAGATCGAA
GCCCTGCTGGAGTCAAGCCTGCGCCAGGCCCAGCAGAACATGGACCCCAAGGCCGCCGAGGAGGAGGAAG
AGGAGGAGGAGGAGGTGGACCTGGCTTGCACACCCACCGACGTGCGGGACGTGGACATCTGAGAATTCTG
CAGATATCCATCACACTGGCGGCCGCTCGAGCATGCATCTAGAGGGCCCTATTCTATAGTGTCACCTAAA
TGCTAGAGCTCGCTGATCAGCCTCGACTGTGCCTTCTAGTTGCCAGCCATCTGTTGTTTGCCCCTCCCCC
GTGCCTTCCTTGACCCTGGAAGGTGCCACTCCCACTGTCCTTTCCTAATAAAATGAGGAAATTGCATCGC
ATTGTCTGAGTAGGTGTCATTCTATTCTGGGGGGTGGGGTGGGGCAGGACAGCAAGGGGGAGGATTGGGA
AGACAATAGCAGGCATGCTGGGGATGCGGTGGGCTCTATGGCTTCTGAGGCGGAAAGAACCAGCTGGGGC
TCTAGGGGGTATCCCC
[124 nt withheld, positions 1977-2100]
C
[91 nt withheld, positions 2102-2192]
A
[49 nt withheld, positions 2194-2242]
CCTTTGACGTTGGAGTCCACGTTCTTT
[37 nt withheld, positions 2270-2306]
ACCCTATCTCGGTCTATTCTTTTGATTTATAAGGGATTTTGCCGATTTCGGCCTATTGGTTAAAAAATGA
GCTGATTTAACAAAAATTTAACGCGAATTAATTCTGTGGAATGTGTGTCAGTTAGGGTGTGGAAAGTCCC
CAGGCTCCCCAGCAGGCAGAAGTATGCAAAGCATGCATCTCAATTAGTCAGCAACCAGGTGTGGAAAGTC
CCCAGGCTCCCCAGCAGGCAGAAGTATGCAAAGCATGCATCTCAATTAGTCAGCAACCATAGTCCCGCCC
CTAACTCCGCCCATCCCGCCCCTAACTCCGCCCAGTTCCGCCCATTCTCCGCCCCATGGCTGACTAATTT
TTTTTATTTATGCAGAGGCCGAGGCCGCCTCTGCCTCTGAGCTATTCCAGAAGTAGTGAGGAGGCTTTTT
TGGAGGCCTAGGCTTTTGCAAAAAGCTCCCGGGAGCTTGTATATCCATTTTCGGATCTGATCAAGAGACA
GGATGAGGATCGTTTCGCATGATTGAACAAGATGGATTGCACGCAGGTTCTCCGGCCGCTTGGGTGGAGA
GGCTATTCGGCTATGACTGGGCACAACAGACAATCGGCTGCTCTGATGCCGCCGTGTTCCGGCTGTCAGC
GCAGGGGCGCCCGGTTCTTTTTGTCAAGACCGACCTGTCCGGTGCCCTGAATGAACTGCAGGACGAGGCA
GCGCGGCTATCGTGGCTGGCCACGACGGGCGTTCCTTGCGCAGCTGTGCTCGACGTTGTCACTGAAGCGG
GAAGGGACTGGCTGCTATTGGGCGAAGTGCCGGGGCAGGATCTCCTGTCATCTCACCTTGCTCCTGCCGA
GAAAGTATCCATCATGGCTGATGCAATGCGGCGGCTGCATACGCTTGATCCGGCTACCTGCCCATTCGAC
CACCAAGCGAAACATCGCATCGAGCGAGCACGTACTCGGATGGAAGCCGGTCTTGTCGATCAGGATGATC
TGGACGAAGAGCATCAGGGGCTCGCGCCAGCCGAACTGTTCGCCAGGCTCAAGGCGCGCATGCCCGACGG
CGAGGATCTCGTCGTGACCCATGGCGATGCCTGCTTGCCGAATATCATGGTGGAAAATGGCCGCTTTTCT
GGATTCATCGACTGTGGCCGGCTGGGTGTGGCGGACCGCTATCAGGACATAGCGTTGGCTACCCGTGATA
TTGCTGAAGAGCTTGGCGGCGAATGGGCTGACCGCTTCCTCGTGCTTTACGGTATCGCCGCTCCCGATTC
GCAGCGCATCGCCTTCTATCGCCTTCTTGACGAGTTCTTCTGAGCGGGACTCTGGGGTTCGAAATGACCG
ACCAAGCGACGCCCAACCTGCCATCACGAGATTTCGATTCCACCGCCGCCTTCTATGAAAGGTTGGGCTT
CGGAATCGTTTTCCGGGACGCCGGCTGGATGATCCTCCAGCGCGGGGATCTCATGCTGGAGTTCTTCGCC
CACCCCAACTTGTTTATTGCAGCTTATAATGGTTACAAATAAAGCAATAGCATCACAAATTTCACAAATA
AAGCATTTTTTTCACTGCATTCTAGTTGTGGTTTGTCCAAACTCATCAATGTATCTTATCATGTCTGTAT
ACCGTCGACCTCTAGCTAGAGCTTGGCGTAATCATGGTCATAGCTGTTTCCTGTGTGAAATTGTTATCCG
CTCACAATTCCACACAACATACGAGCCGGAAGCATAAAGTGTAAAGCCTGGGGTGCCTAATGAGTGAGCT
AACTCACATTAATTGCGTTGCGCTCACTGCCCGCTTTCCAGTCGGGAAACCTGTCGTGCCAGCTGCATTA
ATGAATCGGCCAACGCGCGGGGAGAGGCGGTTTGCGTATTGGGCGCTCTTCCGCTTCCTCGCTCACTGAC
TCGCTGCGCTCGGTCGTTCGGCTGCGGCGAGCGGTATCAGCTCACTCAAAGGCGGTAATACGGTTATCCA
CAGAATCAGGGGATAACGCAGGAAAGAACATGTGAGCAAAAGGCCAGCAAAAGGCCAGGAACCGTAAAAA
GGCCGCGTTGCTGGCGTTTTTCCATAGGCTCCGCCCCCCTGACGAGCATCACAAAAATCGACGCTCAAGT
CAGAGGTGGCGAAACCCGACAGGACTATAAAGATACCAGGCGTTTCCCCCTGGAAGCTCCCTCGTGCGCT
CTCCTGTTCCGACCCTGCCGCTTACCGGATACCTGTCCGCCTTTCTCCCTTCGGGAAGCGTGGCGCTTTC
TCATAGCTCACGCTGTAGGTATCTCAGTTCGGTGTAGGTCGTTCGCTCCAAGCTGGGCTGTGTGCACGAA
CCCCCCGTTCAGCCCGACCGCTGCGCCTTATCCGGTAACTATCGTCTTGAGTCCAACCCGGTAAGACACG
ACTTATCGCCACTGGCAGCAGCCACTGGTAACAGGATTAGCAGAGCGAGGTATGTAGGCGGTGCTACAGA
GTTCTTGAAGTGGTGGCCTAACTACGGCTACACTAGAAGAACAGTATTTGGTATCTGCGCTCTGCTGAAG
CCAGTTACCTTCGGAAAAAGAGTTGGTAGCTCTTGATCCGGCAAACAAACCACCGCTGGTAGCGGTGGTT
TTTTTGTTTGCAAGCAGCAGATTACGCGCAGAAAAAAAGGATCTCAAGAAGATCCTTTGATCTTTTCTAC
GGGGTCTGACGCTCAGTGGAACGAAAACTCACGTTAAGGGATTTTGGTCATGAGATTATCAAAAAGGATC
TTCACCTAGATCCTTTTAAATTAAAAATGAAGTTTTAAATCAATCTAAAGTATATATGAGTAAACTTGGT
CTGACAGTTACCAATGCTTAATCAGTGAGGCACCTATCTCAGCGATCTGTCTATTTCGTTCATCCATAGT
TGCCTGACTCCCCGTCGTGTAGATAACTACGATACGGGAGGGCTTACCATCTGGCCCCAGTGCTGCAATG
ATACCGCGAGACCCACGCTCACCGGCTCCAGATTTATCAGCAATAAACCAGCCAGCCGGAAGGGCCGAGC
GCAGAAGTGGTCCTGCAACTTTATCCGCCTCCATCCAGTCTATTAATTGTTGCCGGGAAGCTAGAGTAAG
TAGTTCGCCAGTTAATAGTTTGCGCAACGTTGTTGCCATTGCTACAGGCATCGTGGTGTCACGCTCGTCG
TTTGGTATGGCTTCATTCAGCTCCGGTTCCCAACGATCAAGGCGAGTTACATGATCCCCCATGTTGTGCA
AAAAAGCGGTTAGCTCCTTCGGTCCTCCGATCGTTGTCAGAAGTAAGTTGGCCGCAGTGTTATCACTCAT
GGTTATGGCAGCACTGCATAATTCTCTTACTGTCATGCCATCCGTAAGATGCTTTTCTGTGACTGGTGAG
TACTCAACCAAGTCATTCTGAGAATAGTGTATGCGGCGACCGAGTTGCTCTTGCCCGGCGTCAATACGGG
ATAATACCGCGCCACATAGCAGAACTTTAAAAGTGCTCATCATTGGAAAACGTTCTTCGGGGCGAAAACT
CTCAAGGATCTTACCGCTGTTGAGATCCAGTTCGATGTAACCCACTCGTGCACCCAACTGATCTTCAGCA
TCTTTTACTTTCACCAGCGTTTCTGGGTGAGCAAAAACAGGAAGGCAAAATGCCGCAAAAAAGGGAATAA
GGGCGACACGGAAATGTTGAATACTCATACTCTTCCTTTTTCAATATTATTGAAGCATTTATCAGGGTTA
TTGTCTCATGAGCGGATACATATTTGAATGTATTTAGAAAAATAAACAAATAGGGGTTCCGCGCACATTT
CCCCGAAAAGTGCCACCTGACGTCGACGGATCGGGAGATCTCCCGATCCCCTATGGTGCACTCTCAGTAC
AATCTGCTCTGATGCCGCATAGTTAAGCCAGTATCTGCTCCCTGCTTGTGTGTTGGAGGTCGCTGAGTAG
TGCGCGAGCAAAATTTAAGCTACAACAAGGCAAGGCTTGACCGACAATTGCATGAAGAATCTGCTTAGGG
TTAGGCGTTTTGCGCTGCTTCGCGATGTACGGGCCAGATATACGCGTT
Features (pLannotate 1.2.2; 21 found; start..end, strand, type, name):
      1..380     +  enhancer       CMV enhancer: human cytomegalovirus immediate early enhancer
    381..584     +  promoter       CMV promoter: human cytomegalovirus (CMV) immediate early promoter
    580..613     +  LTR            5' LTR (truncated) (fragment): truncated 5' long terminal repeat (LTR) from HIV-1
    629..647     +  promoter       T7 promoter: promoter for bacteriophage T7 RNA polymerase
    715..1599    +  CDS            CCND1: CCND1_HUMAN - Also known as BCL1, PRAD1. Experimental evidence at protein level: Swiss-Prot protein existence level 1. Regulatory component of the cyclin D1-CDK4 (DC) complex that phosphorylates and inhibits members of the retinoblastoma (RB) protein family including RB1 and regulates the cell-cycle during G(1)/S transition. Phosphorylation of RB1 allows dissociation of the transcription factor E2F from the RB/E2F complex and the subsequent transcription of E2F target genes which are responsible for the progression through the G(1) phase. Hypophosphorylates RB1 in early G(1) phase. Cyclin D-CD
   1663..1681    -  promoter       SP6 promoter: promoter for bacteriophage SP6 RNA polymerase
   1707..1931    +  polyA_signal   bGH poly(A) signal: bovine growth hormone polyadenylation signal
   1935..1956    +  promoter       SV40 promoter (fragment): SV40 enhancer and early promoter
   1977..2405    +  rep_origin     f1 ori (sequence partly withheld): f1 bacteriophage origin of replication; arrow indicates direction of (+) strand synthesis
   2419..2748    +  promoter       SV40 promoter: SV40 enhancer and early promoter
   2815..3606    +  CDS            neo: KKA2_KLEPN - Also known as kan, nptII. Experimental evidence at protein level: Swiss-Prot protein existence level 1. Resistance to kanamycin, neomycin, paromomycin, ribostamycin, butirosin and gentamicin B. From Klebsiella pneumoniae.
   3630..3788    +  CDS            ble (fragment): BLE_KLEPN - Experimental evidence at protein level: Swiss-Prot protein existence level 1. Binding protein with a strong affinity to the bleomycin family of antibiotics. Binds to CL990; an antimitotic-antibiotic compound. From Klebsiella pneumoniae.
   3783..3904    +  polyA_signal   SV40 poly(A) signal: SV40 polyadenylation signal
   3977..3993    -  protein_bind   lac operator: The lac repressor binds to the lac operator to inhibit transcription in E. coli. This inhibition can be relieved by adding lactose or isopropyl-β-D-thiogalactopyranoside (IPTG). lac repressor encoded by lacI
   4001..4031    -  promoter       lac promoter: promoter for the E. coli lac operon
   4046..4067    -  protein_bind   CAP binding site: CAP binding activates transcription in the presence of cAMP. E. coli catabolite activator protein
   4080..4172    -  CDS            lacI (fragment): lac repressor; lacI; The lac repressor binds to the lac operator to inhibit transcription in E. coli. This inhibition can be relieved by adding lactose or isopropyl-β-D-thiogalactopyranoside (IPTG).
   4355..4943    -  rep_origin     ori: high-copy-number ColE1/pMB1/pBR322/pUC origin of replication
   5114..5974    -  CDS            AmpR: β-lactamase; bla; confers resistance to ampicillin, carbenicillin, and related antibiotics
   5975..6079    -  promoter       AmpR promoter: bla
   6138..6190    -  misc_feature   bom (fragment): basis of mobility region from pBR322
