[The description below was written by a language model from this plasmid's Addgene catalogue record and pLannotate feature annotations shown in this document.]
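Description:
pcDNA3-Myc-CyclinD1(WT) is a 6,344 bp mammalian expression plasmid built on the pcDNA3 backbone that drives production of wild-type human cyclin D1 (CCND1) carrying an N-terminal Myc epitope tag. It is propagated in E. coli as a high-copy plasmid through a ColE1/pUC-type origin with ampicillin selection from the β-lactamase gene, and it also contains an f1 origin that allows single-stranded DNA production. For mammalian cells, an SV40 enhancer/early promoter drives the neomycin phosphotransferase gene, terminated by an SV40 polyadenylation signal. This permits G418 selection of stable transfectants.

The insert was cloned between BamHI and EcoRI sites, both retained, downstream of the human cytomegalovirus immediate-early enhancer and promoter and upstream of the bovine growth hormone polyadenylation signal, giving strong constitutive expression in transfected cells. The annotated CCND1 coding sequence spans 885 nt. The Myc tag was not picked up as a separate feature by the automated annotation, but the catalogue entry places it at the N terminus, presumably in the short interval between the T7 promoter and the cyclin D1 open reading frame. T7 and SP6 phage promoters flank the cloning site and serve as sequencing primer sites. Several small annotated fragments (an HIV-1 LTR piece, ble, lacI, a short SV40 promoter segment, bom) are likely backbone remnants or incidental similarity matches rather than functional elements.

Cyclin D1 is the regulatory partner of CDK4 that promotes RB phosphorylation and G1/S progression. The Myc tag allows detection or immunoprecipitation of the exogenous protein. The associated publication concerns senescence, ribosome biogenesis defects and cell cycle arrest through the Rb pathway.
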