Addgene plasmid #122300: pcDNA3-Myc-CyclinD1(WT)
Purpose: expresses Cyclin D1 protein with a Myc tag
Depositing lab: Gerardo Ferbeyre. Depositing organization: University of Montreal. Publication: Senescence-associated ribosome biogenesis defects contributes to cell cycle arrest through the Rb pathway. Lessard F, Igelmann S, Trahan C, Huot G, Saint-Germain E, Mignacca L, Del Toro N, Lopes-Paciencia S, Le Calve B, Montero M, Deschenes-Simard X, Bury M, Moiseeva O, Rowell MC, Zorca CE, Zenklusen D, Brakier-Gingras L, Bourdeau V, Oeffinger M, Ferbeyre G. Nat Cell Biol. 2018 Jul;20(7):789-799. doi: 10.1038/s41556-018-0127-y. Epub 2018 Jun 25. PubMed 29941930.
Backbone
  Vector backbone: pcDNA3
  Backbone size w/o insert (bp): 5450
  Total vector size (bp): 6344
  Vector type: Mammalian Expression
  Selectable markers: Neomycin (select with G418)
Growth in bacteria
  Bacterial resistance: Ampicillin, 100 μg/mL
  Growth temperature: 37°C
  Growth strain: DH5alpha
  Copy number: High Copy
Gene/Insert
  Gene/Insert name: CCND1
  Species: H. sapiens (human)
  GenBank ID: NM_053056
  Entrez Gene: CCND1 (a.k.a. BCL1, D11S287E, PRAD1, U21B31)
  Promoter: CMV
  Tag / fusion protein: Myc (N terminal on insert)
  Cloning method: Restriction Enzyme; 5′ cloning site BamHI (not destroyed); 3′ cloning site EcoRI (not destroyed)
  Sequencing primers: 5′ T7: TAATACGACTCACTATAGGG; 3′ SP6: ATTTAGGTGACACTATAG
Terms and licenses: Academic/Nonprofit Terms; Industry Terms: Not Available to Industry
How to cite: pcDNA3-Myc-CyclinD1(WT) was a gift from Gerardo Ferbeyre (Addgene plasmid # 122300 ; http://n2t.net/addgene:122300 ; RRID:Addgene_122300)
