>Addgene plasmid #122300 | pcDNA3-Myc-CyclinD1(WT) | depositor partial sequence | sequence record 233530 | Cloned sequence
GGATCCACCATGGCAGAACAAAAACTTATTTCTGAAGAAGATCTGGAACACCAGCTCCTGTGCTGCGAAG
TGGAAACCATCCGCCGCGCGTACCCCGATGCCAACCTCCTCAACGACCGGGTGCTGCGGGCCATGCTGAA
GGCGGAGGAGACCTGCGCGCCCTCGGTGTCCTACTTCAAATGTGTGCAGAAGGAGGTCCTGCCGTCCATG
CGGAAGATCGTCGCCACCTGGATGCTGGAGGTCTGCGAGGAACAGAAGTGCGAGGAGGAGGTCTTCCCGC
TGGCCATGAACTACCTGGACCGCTTCCTGTCGCTGGAGCCCGTGAAAAAGAGCCGCCTGCAGCTGCTGGG
GGCCACTTGCATGTTCGTGGCCTCTAAGATGAAGGAGACCATCCCCCTGACGGCCGAGAAGCTGTGCATC
TACACCGACAACTCCATCCGGCCCGAGGAGCTGCTGCAAATGGAGCTGCTCCTGGTGAACAAGCTCAAGT
GGAACCTGGCCGCAATGACCCCGCACGATTTCATTGAACACTTCCTCTCCAAAATGCCAGAGGCGGAGGA
GAACAAACAGATCATCCGCAAACACGCGCAGACCTTCGTTGCCCTCTGTGCCACAGATGTGAAGTTCATT
TCCAATCCGCCCTCCATGGTGGCAGCGGGGAGCGTGGTGGCCGCAGTGCAAGGCCTGAACCTGAGGAGCC
CCAACAACTTCCTGTCCTACTACCGCCTCACACGCTTCCTCTCCAGAGTGATCAAGTGTGACCCGGACTG
CCTCCGGGCCTGCCAGGAGCAGATCGAAGCCCTGCTGGAGTCAAGCCTGCGCCAGGCCCAGCAGAACATG
GACCCCAAGGCCGCCGAGGAGGAGGAAGAGGAGGAGGAGGAGGTGGACCTGGCTTGCACACCCACCGACG
TGCGGGACGTGGACATCTGAGAATTC
